>Addgene plasmid #182625 | pOME0296M | addgene full sequence | sequence record 359444 | Addgene NGS Result
GACGGATCGGGAGATCTCCCGATCCCCTATGGTGCACTCTCAGTACAATCTGCTCTGATGCCGCATAGTT
AAGCCAGTATCTGCTCCCTGCTTGTGTGTTGGAGGTCGCTGAGTAGTGCGCGAGCAAAATTTAAGCTACA
ACAAGGCAAGGCTTGACCGACAATTGCATGAAGAATCTGCTTAGGGTTAGGCGTTTTGCGCTGCTTCGCG
ATGTACGGGCCAGATATACGCGTTGACATTGATTATTGACTAGTTATTAATAGTAATCAATTACGGGGTC
ATTAGTTCATAGCCCATATATGGAGTTCCGCGTTACATAACTTACGGTAAATGGCCCGCCTGGCTGACCG
CCCAACGACCCCCGCCCATTGACGTCAATAATGACGTATGTTCCCATAGTAACGCCAATAGGGACTTTCC
ATTGACGTCAATGGGTGGAGTATTTACGGTAAACTGCCCACTTGGCAGTACATCAAGTGTATCATATGCC
AAGTACGCCCCCTATTGACGTCAATGACGGTAAATGGCCCGCCTGGCATTATGCCCAGTACATGACCTTA
TGGGACTTTCCTACTTGGCAGTACATCTACGTATTAGTCATCGCTATTACCATGGTGATGCGGTTTTGGC
AGTACATCAATGGGCGTGGATAGCGGTTTGACTCACGGGGATTTCCAAGTCTCCACCCCATTGACGTCAA
TGGGAGTTTGTTTTGGCACCAAAATCAACGGGACTTTCCAAAATGTCGTAACAACTCCGCCCCATTGACG
CAAATGGGCGGTAGGCGTGTACGGTGGGAGGTCTATATAAGCAGAGCTCTCTGGCTAACTAGAGAACCCA
CTGCTTACTGGCTTATCGAAATTAATACGACTCACTATAGGGAGACCCAAGCTGGCTAGCGTTTAAACGG
GCCCTCTAGACTCGAGCGGCCGCCACTGTGCTGGATATCTGCAGAATTCTGTTTCACTAAGAAAATTAGA
CAAATAACAAAAACTTGTACACCGTGTGCGACGTTACATGACGGTACTTTCCACCAAGATATAGGTGGTG
AACCGCAGACGGCTTCAGTCACGGTGTTAAAGTAATTGTTTGTTCCAGTTATGTAAGACTCCCTCACAAA
AAACGGTACCATGGTAAGCACACCAAACCCTCTCGCCTGCGGTAAACGCACGTTTTACACGAAACGACCT
CCGGTTGAAGGCAGCGCGACCAACTACGCGCCGTGTAACACAGTTGGTCCCGTGGGAGGGGGTGGCTCAC
GAAATTACGCCTCTCCTTACCACCGGACCAACTGTGGCGCACGGCCGGAAGACTTGACACTGACACAATA
CTCGGTGCCCATACGGGAGCTATGCGGACGAGAAGTCGTAACATACACAAATTACAACACGAACCACGTT
GGCACTAACACGAAAACATAAAATAAAATGACTGTGAGAAACCCTCCCGTGCGATCGAAGTCACGCGCGG
GCAACGTTGAGCACAGGACTTACGATGCCCCGGTGCGACCGGTGAGCCCCCCTGTTGTGATTAGCGGTTG
TCTGTTTGCTCACCACCATAGCGGGGTTCGGAGGTCGCGGTGGGTAAATCATTGTGTAGGCCCTGTACTT
GACGGTGTTTGTGGCAATTCGGAGATAGGTACGTAACCCTAACCTCACTCCTCCCTCCTCCCGTGGTCCA
AGGGCCCGGATCCGAGCTCGGTACCAAGCTTAAGTTTAAACCGCTGATCAGCCTCGACTGTGCCTTCTAG
TTGCCAGCCATCTGTTGTTTGCCCCTCCCCCGTGCCTTCCTTGACCCTGGAAGGTGCCACTCCCACTGTC
CTTTCCTAATAAAATGAGGAAATTGCATCGCATTGTCTGAGTAGGTGTCATTCTATTCTGGGGGGTGGGG
TGGGGCAGGACAGCAAGGGGGAGGATTGGGAAGACAATAGCAGGCATGCTGGGGATGCGGTGGGCTCTAT
GGCTTCTGAGGCGGAAAGAACCAGCTGGGGCTCTAGGGGGTATCCCC
[124 nt withheld, positions 2008-2131]
C
[91 nt withheld, positions 2133-2223]
A
[49 nt withheld, positions 2225-2273]
CCTTTGACGTTGGAGTCCACGTTCTTT
[37 nt withheld, positions 2301-2337]
ACCCTATCTCGGTCTATTCTTTTGATTTATAAGGGATTTTGCCGATTTCGGCCTATTGGTTAAAAAATGA
GCTGATTTAACAAAAATTTAACGCGAATTAATTCTGTGGAATGTGTGTCAGTTAGGGTGTGGAAAGTCCC
CAGGCTCCCCAGCAGGCAGAAGTATGCAAAGCATGCATCTCAATTAGTCAGCAACCAGGTGTGGAAAGTC
CCCAGGCTCCCCAGCAGGCAGAAGTATGCAAAGCATGCATCTCAATTAGTCAGCAACCATAGTCCCGCCC
CTAACTCCGCCCATCCCGCCCCTAACTCCGCCCAGTTCCGCCCATTCTCCGCCCCATGGCTGACTAATTT
TTTTTATTTATGCAGAGGCCGAGGCCGCCTCTGCCTCTGAGCTATTCCAGAAGTAGTGAGGAGGCTTTTT
TGGAGGCCTAGGCTTTTGCAAAAAGCTCCCGGGAGCTTGTATATCCATTTTCGGATCTGATCAAGAGACA
GGATGAGGATCGTTTCGCATGATTGAACAAGATGGATTGCACGCAGGTTCTCCGGCCGCTTGGGTGGAGA
GGCTATTCGGCTATGACTGGGCACAACAGACAATCGGCTGCTCTGATGCCGCCGTGTTCCGGCTGTCAGC
GCAGGGGCGCCCGGTTCTTTTTGTCAAGACCGACCTGTCCGGTGCCCTGAATGAACTGCAGGACGAGGCA
GCGCGGCTATCGTGGCTGGCCACGACGGGCGTTCCTTGCGCAGCTGTGCTCGACGTTGTCACTGAAGCGG
GAAGGGACTGGCTGCTATTGGGCGAAGTGCCGGGGCAGGATCTCCTGTCATCTCACCTTGCTCCTGCCGA
GAAAGTATCCATCATGGCTGATGCAATGCGGCGGCTGCATACGCTTGATCCGGCTACCTGCCCATTCGAC
CACCAAGCGAAACATCGCATCGAGCGAGCACGTACTCGGATGGAAGCCGGTCTTGTCGATCAGGATGATC
TGGACGAAGAGCATCAGGGGCTCGCGCCAGCCGAACTGTTCGCCAGGCTCAAGGCGCGCATGCCCGACGG
CGAGGATCTCGTCGTGACCCATGGCGATGCCTGCTTGCCGAATATCATGGTGGAAAATGGCCGCTTTTCT
GGATTCATCGACTGTGGCCGGCTGGGTGTGGCGGACCGCTATCAGGACATAGCGTTGGCTACCCGTGATA
TTGCTGAAGAGCTTGGCGGCGAATGGGCTGACCGCTTCCTCGTGCTTTACGGTATCGCCGCTCCCGATTC
GCAGCGCATCGCCTTCTATCGCCTTCTTGACGAGTTCTTCTGAGCGGGACTCTGGGGTTCGAAATGACCG
ACCAAGCGACGCCCAACCTGCCATCACGAGATTTCGATTCCACCGCCGCCTTCTATGAAAGGTTGGGCTT
CGGAATCGTTTTCCGGGACGCCGGCTGGATGATCCTCCAGCGCGGGGATCTCATGCTGGAGTTCTTCGCC
CACCCCAACTTGTTTATTGCAGCTTATAATGGTTACAAATAAAGCAATAGCATCACAAATTTCACAAATA
AAGCATTTTTTTCACTGCATTCTAGTTGTGGTTTGTCCAAACTCATCAATGTATCTTATCATGTCTGTAT
ACCGTCGACCTCTAGCTAGAGCTTGGCGTAATCATGGTCATAGCTGTTTCCTGTGTGAAATTGTTATCCG
CTCACAATTCCACACAACATACGAGCCGGAAGCATAAAGTGTAAAGCCTGGGGTGCCTAATGAGTGAGCT
AACTCACATTAATTGCGTTGCGCTCACTGCCCGCTTTCCAGTCGGGAAACCTGTCGTGCCAGCTGCATTA
ATGAATCGGCCAACGCGCGGGGAGAGGCGGTTTGCGTATTGGGCGCTCTTCCGCTTCCTCGCTCACTGAC
TCGCTGCGCTCGGTCGTTCGGCTGCGGCGAGCGGTATCAGCTCACTCAAAGGCGGTAATACGGTTATCCA
CAGAATCAGGGGATAACGCAGGAAAGAACATGTGAGCAAAAGGCCAGCAAAAGGCCAGGAACCGTAAAAA
GGCCGCGTTGCTGGCGTTTTTCCATAGGCTCCGCCCCCCTGACGAGCATCACAAAAATCGACGCTCAAGT
CAGAGGTGGCGAAACCCGACAGGACTATAAAGATACCAGGCGTTTCCCCCTGGAAGCTCCCTCGTGCGCT
CTCCTGTTCCGACCCTGCCGCTTACCGGATACCTGTCCGCCTTTCTCCCTTCGGGAAGCGTGGCGCTTTC
TCATAGCTCACGCTGTAGGTATCTCAGTTCGGTGTAGGTCGTTCGCTCCAAGCTGGGCTGTGTGCACGAA
CCCCCCGTTCAGCCCGACCGCTGCGCCTTATCCGGTAACTATCGTCTTGAGTCCAACCCGGTAAGACACG
ACTTATCGCCACTGGCAGCAGCCACTGGTAACAGGATTAGCAGAGCGAGGTATGTAGGCGGTGCTACAGA
GTTCTTGAAGTGGTGGCCTAACTACGGCTACACTAGAAGAACAGTATTTGGTATCTGCGCTCTGCTGAAG
CCAGTTACCTTCGGAAAAAGAGTTGGTAGCTCTTGATCCGGCAAACAAACCACCGCTGGTAGCGGTGGTT
TTTTTGTTTGCAAGCAGCAGATTACGCGCAGAAAAAAAGGATCTCAAGAAGATCCTTTGATCTTTTCTAC
GGGGTCTGACGCTCAGTGGAACGAAAACTCACGTTAAGGGATTTTGGTCATGAGATTATCAAAAAGGATC
TTCACCTAGATCCTTTTAAATTAAAAATGAAGTTTTAAATCAATCTAAAGTATATATGAGTAAACTTGGT
CTGACAGTTACCAATGCTTAATCAGTGAGGCACCTATCTCAGCGATCTGTCTATTTCGTTCATCCATAGT
TGCCTGACTCCCCGTCGTGTAGATAACTACGATACGGGAGGGCTTACCATCTGGCCCCAGTGCTGCAATG
ATACCGCGAGACCCACGCTCACCGGCTCCAGATTTATCAGCAATAAACCAGCCAGCCGGAAGGGCCGAGC
GCAGAAGTGGTCCTGCAACTTTATCCGCCTCCATCCAGTCTATTAATTGTTGCCGGGAAGCTAGAGTAAG
TAGTTCGCCAGTTAATAGTTTGCGCAACGTTGTTGCCATTGCTACAGGCATCGTGGTGTCACGCTCGTCG
TTTGGTATGGCTTCATTCAGCTCCGGTTCCCAACGATCAAGGCGAGTTACATGATCCCCCATGTTGTGCA
AAAAAGCGGTTAGCTCCTTCGGTCCTCCGATCGTTGTCAGAAGTAAGTTGGCCGCAGTGTTATCACTCAT
GGTTATGGCAGCACTGCATAATTCTCTTACTGTCATGCCATCCGTAAGATGCTTTTCTGTGACTGGTGAG
TACTCAACCAAGTCATTCTGAGAATAGTGTATGCGGCGACCGAGTTGCTCTTGCCCGGCGTCAATACGGG
ATAATACCGCGCCACATAGCAGAACTTTAAAAGTGCTCATCATTGGAAAACGTTCTTCGGGGCGAAAACT
CTCAAGGATCTTACCGCTGTTGAGATCCAGTTCGATGTAACCCACTCGTGCACCCAACTGATCTTCAGCA
TCTTTTACTTTCACCAGCGTTTCTGGGTGAGCAAAAACAGGAAGGCAAAATGCCGCAAAAAAGGGAATAA
GGGCGACACGGAAATGTTGAATACTCATACTCTTCCTTTTTCAATATTATTGAAGCATTTATCAGGGTTA
TTGTCTCATGAGCGGATACATATTTGAATGTATTTAGAAAAATAAACAAATAGGGGTTCCGCGCACATTT
CCCCGAAAAGTGCCACCTGACGTC
Features (pLannotate 1.2.2; 19 found; start..end, strand, type, name):
     28..80      -  misc_feature   bom (fragment): basis of mobility region from pBR322
    235..614     +  enhancer       CMV enhancer: human cytomegalovirus immediate early enhancer
    615..818     +  promoter       CMV promoter: human cytomegalovirus (CMV) immediate early promoter
    814..847     +  LTR            5' LTR (truncated) (fragment): truncated 5' long terminal repeat (LTR) from HIV-1
    863..881     +  promoter       T7 promoter: promoter for bacteriophage T7 RNA polymerase
   1738..1962    +  polyA_signal   bGH poly(A) signal: bovine growth hormone polyadenylation signal
   1966..1987    +  promoter       SV40 promoter (fragment): SV40 enhancer and early promoter
   2008..2436    +  rep_origin     f1 ori (sequence partly withheld): f1 bacteriophage origin of replication; arrow indicates direction of (+) strand synthesis
   2450..2779    +  promoter       SV40 promoter: SV40 enhancer and early promoter
   2846..3637    +  CDS            neo: KKA2_KLEPN - Also known as kan, nptII. Experimental evidence at protein level: Swiss-Prot protein existence level 1. Resistance to kanamycin, neomycin, paromomycin, ribostamycin, butirosin and gentamicin B. From Klebsiella pneumoniae.
   3661..3819    +  CDS            ble (fragment): BLE_KLEPN - Experimental evidence at protein level: Swiss-Prot protein existence level 1. Binding protein with a strong affinity to the bleomycin family of antibiotics. Binds to CL990; an antimitotic-antibiotic compound. From Klebsiella pneumoniae.
   3814..3935    +  polyA_signal   SV40 poly(A) signal: SV40 polyadenylation signal
   4008..4024    -  protein_bind   lac operator: The lac repressor binds to the lac operator to inhibit transcription in E. coli. This inhibition can be relieved by adding lactose or isopropyl-β-D-thiogalactopyranoside (IPTG). lac repressor encoded by lacI
   4032..4062    -  promoter       lac promoter: promoter for the E. coli lac operon
   4077..4098    -  protein_bind   CAP binding site: CAP binding activates transcription in the presence of cAMP. E. coli catabolite activator protein
   4111..4203    -  CDS            lacI (fragment): lac repressor; lacI; The lac repressor binds to the lac operator to inhibit transcription in E. coli. This inhibition can be relieved by adding lactose or isopropyl-β-D-thiogalactopyranoside (IPTG).
   4386..4974    -  rep_origin     ori: high-copy-number ColE1/pMB1/pBR322/pUC origin of replication
   5145..6005    -  CDS            AmpR: β-lactamase; bla; confers resistance to ampicillin, carbenicillin, and related antibiotics
   6006..6110    -  promoter       AmpR promoter: bla
