[The description below was written by a language model from this plasmid's Addgene catalogue record and pLannotate feature annotations shown in this document.]
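Description:
pOME0296M is a mammalian expression plasmid built on the pcDNA3.1(-) backbone, about 6.1 kb in total, carrying a roughly 740 bp synthetic insert derived from the Kaposin cluster of Kaposi's sarcoma-associated herpesvirus (KSHV). The insert name and stated purpose indicate that it is a synthesized reverse-complement version of the Kaposin locus, cloned in the reverse orientation. The record does not explain further what the orientation is meant to achieve, whether as a control or to produce an opposite-strand transcript. The automated annotation does not label the insert itself. It would lie in the unannotated gap between the T7 promoter and the bGH polyadenylation signal, which is of the right size to hold it.

Expression in mammalian cells is driven by the human CMV immediate early enhancer and promoter, with transcripts terminated by the bGH poly(A) signal. The T7 promoter just upstream of the cloning site allows in vitro transcription of the same strand. A separate cassette, made up of the SV40 early promoter, the neomycin phosphotransferase gene and the SV40 poly(A) signal, permits G418 selection of stably transfected cells. In E. coli the plasmid is maintained at high copy through a ColE1/pUC-type origin and selected with ampicillin via the β-lactamase gene and its own promoter. An f1 origin allows single-stranded DNA production.

Several small annotated fragments (truncated HIV-1 LTR, ble, lacI, bom, and the lac promoter/operator region) are short matches to backbone sequence and most likely not functional elements. The cloning method is not recorded. The construct appears to belong to a set of KSHV Kaposin locus plasmids for studies in cultured mammalian cells.
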