Addgene plasmid #182625: pOME0296M
Purpose: Reverse sequence of KSHV Kaposincluster-RevCompl-Syn for pcDNA
Depositing lab: Dirk Dittmer. Depositing organization: University of North Carolina at Chapel Hill.
Backbone
  Vector backbone: pcDNA3.1 (-)
  Vector type: Mammalian Expression
Growth in bacteria
  Bacterial resistance: Ampicillin, 100 μg/mL
  Growth temperature: 37°C
  Growth strain: DH5alpha
  Copy number: High Copy
Gene/Insert
  Gene/Insert name: KSHV Kaposincluster_RevCompl_SYN_rev
  Species: Other
  Insert size (bp): 740
  Cloning method: Unknown
Terms and licenses: Academic/Nonprofit Terms; Industry Terms: Not Available to Industry
How to cite: pOME0296M was a gift from Dirk Dittmer (Addgene plasmid # 182625 ; http://n2t.net/addgene:182625 ; RRID:Addgene_182625)
