>Addgene plasmid #182625 | pOME0296M | depositor partial sequence | sequence record 353546 | Insert
GAATTCTGTTTCACTAAGAAAATTAGACAAATAACAAAAACTTGTACACCGTGTGCGACGTTACATGACG
GTACTTTCCACCAAGATATAGGTGGTGAACCGCAGACGGCTTCAGTCACGGTGTTAAAGTAATTGTTTGT
TCCAGTTATGTAAGACTCCCTCACAAAAAACGGTACCATGGTAAGCACACCAAACCCTCTCGCCTGCGGT
AAACGCACGTTTTACACGAAACGACCTCCGGTTGAAGGCAGCGCGACCAACTACGCGCCGTGTAACACAG
TTGGTCCCGTGGGAGGGGGTGGCTCACGAAATTACGCCTCTCCTTACCACCGGACCAACTGTGGCGCACG
GCCGGAAGACTTGACACTGACACAATACTCGGTGCCCATACGGGAGCTATGCGGACGAGAAGTCGTAACA
TACACAAATTACAACACGAACCACGTTGGCACTAACACGAAAACATAAAATAAAATGACTGTGAGAAACC
CTCCCGTGCGATCGAAGTCACGCGCGGGCAACGTTGAGCACAGGACTTACGATGCCCCGGTGCGACCGGT
GAGCCCCCCTGTTGTGATTAGCGGTTGTCTGTTTGCTCACCACCATAGCGGGGTTCGGAGGTCGCGGTGG
GTAAATCATTGTGTAGGCCCTGTACTTGACGGTGTTTGTGGCAATTCGGAGATAGGTACGTAACCCTAAC
CTCACTCCTCCCTCCTCCCGTGGTCCAAGGGCCCGGATCC
